>Addgene plasmid #217657 | pCMV_nLightR | addgene full sequence | sequence record 427266 | Addgene NGS Result
TGGCATTATGCCCAGTACATGACCTTATGGGACTTTCCTACTTGGCAGTACATCTACGTATTAGTCATCG
CTATTACCATGGTGATGCGGTTTTGGCAGTACATCAATGGGCGTGGATAGCGGTTTGACTCACGGGGATT
TCCAAGTCTCCACCCCATTGACGTCAATGGGAGTTTGTTTTGGCACCAAAATCAACGGGACTTTCCAAAA
TGTCGTAACAACTCCGCCCCATTGACGCAAATGGGCGGTAGGCGTGTACGGTGGGAGGTCTATATAAGCA
GAGCTGGTTTAGTGAACCGTCAGATCCGCTAGCGCTACCGGACTCAGATCTCGAGCTCAAGCTTGGATCC
GCCACCATGAAGACGATCATCGCCCTGAGCTACATCTTCTGCCTGGTGTTCGCCGACTACAAGGACGATG
ATGACGCAGTCTTTCTCAGTGGGAACGCTAGTGACTCTTCAAATTGTACCCACCCACCACCTCCTGTTAA
TATCAGCAAGGCTATTTTGCTGGGTGTCATCTTGGGAGGCCTGATTCTGTTCGGAGTGCTTGGTAACATT
CTCGTAATTCTCTCAGTAGCGTGTCACCGCCATCTCCACAGCGTTACCCACTACTATATTGTGAACCTCG
CTGTAGCAGACCTGCTTCTCACGAGTACGGTACTGCCATTTTCCGCTATCTTCGAAATTTTGGGGTATTG
GGCCTTTGGACGGGTTTTTTGTAACATCTGGGCCGCTGTGGACGTATTGTGTTGTACGGCATCAATCATG
GGCCTGTGCCTTATCTCAATAGATCGATACTGGGCGATTAGTTCACCCGAGCGCTACGAGAGAAAGATGA
CTCCGAAGGCGGCGTTCATTGCTCTCCTTTGTGTCTGGGCTCTTTCCTTGGTTATATCCATTGGGCCCTT
GTTCGGCTGGCGCCAGCCCGCCCCGGAGGACGAAACAATATGTCAGATCAACGAAGAGCCTGGATACGTC
CTTTTCAGCGCCCTCGGATCTTTTTATGTCCCGTTGACAATCATCCTGGTCATGTATTGCAGAGTTTATC
GGATCGCGCAGAAACAGCTCTCCAGCTTCCACGTGAGCGAGAGGATGTATCCTGAGGACGGTGCGCTGAA
ATCCGAAATAAAGAAAGGCCTGCGCCTCAAAGACGGGGGCCACTACGCCGCTGAGGTTAAGACAACTTAC
AAGGCTAAAAAGCCTGTCCAGCTCCCGGGCGCCTACATAGTCGACATTAAACTGGACATAGTCAGCCATA
ACGAGGACTACACCATAGTCGAACAGTGTGAGCGGGCGGAAGGTCGCCACAGTACAGGAGGAATGGACGA
ATTGTATAAAGGGGGCACCGGTGGCAGCTTGGTTAGCAAGGGAGAGGAAGATAACATGGCTATTATAAAG
GAGTTCATGAGATTTAAAGTTCACATGGAGGGATCTGTAAACGGGCATGAGTTTGAGATTGAGGGAGAAG
GAGAAGGGCGACCGTACGAGGCGTTCCAAACCGCGAAATTGAAGGTCACCAAGGGAGGACCCCTTCCGTT
TGCTTGGGACATTCTTAGCCCACAATTCATGTATGGCAGCAAGGCGTACATAAAGCACCCGGCAGACATA
CCCGACTACTTCAAACTTAGCTTTCCAGAGGGTTTCCGATGGGAAAGAGTGATGAACTTTGAGGATGGTG
GCATCATACACGTCAATCAAGATAGCAGCCTTCAGGACGGAGTATTTATATACAAAGTCAAACTCCGGGG
TACAAACTTTCCCCCGGACGGGCCAGTCATGCAGAAGAAGACTATGGGTTGGGAGGCGCGGAAAGACGAC
TTGAAGAGGGAGACTAAAGTCCTCAAGACGCTCGGGATAGTTGTTGGTTGTTTCGTACTCTGCTGGTTGC
CCTTTTTCTTGGTGATGCCGATAGGTAGCTTTTTTCCCGACTTCCGACCGAGTGAGACAGTATTCAAAAT
AGCTTTTTGGCTTGGTTATTTGAACTCCTGTATTAATCCCATTATATATCCCTGTTCATCTCAAGAGTTT
AAAAAGGCTTTTCAAAACGTGTTGCGCATACAATGCCTGCGCAGAAAGCAGTCTTCTAAGCACGCACTCG
GTTATACGCTCCACCCCCCATCCCATGCTCTCGAGGGACAGTATAGAAACCTCGTGCGAATACCTGTGGG
TAGTGGCGAAACATTTTGCAAAATCAGTAAAACAGACGGGGTATGTGAATGGAAATTTTTTTCATCCTTG
CCACGCGGATCTGCCAGAATAACAGTTCCTAAGGACCAGTCCGCTTGCACAACTGCCCGGGACTTTTAAG
AATTCAGAGCGGCCGCGACTCTAGATCATAATCAGCCATACCACATTTGTAGAGGTTTTACTTGCTTTAA
AAAACCTCCCACACCTCCCCCTGAACCTGAAACATAAAATGAATGCAATTGTTGTTGTTAACTTGTTTAT
TGCAGCTTATAATGGTTACAAATAAAGCAATAGCATCACAAATTTCACAAATAAAGCATTTTTTTCACTG
CATTCTAGTTGTGGTTTGTCCAAACTCATCAATGTATCTTAAGGCGTAAATTGTAAGCGTTAATATTTTG
TTAAAATTCGCGTTAAATTTTTGTTAAATCAGCTCATTTTTTAACCAATAGGCCGAAATCGGCAAAATCC
CTTATAAATCAAAAGAATAGACCGAGATAGGGT
[37 nt withheld, positions 2694-2730]
AAAGAACGTGGACTCCAACGTCAAAGG
[49 nt withheld, positions 2758-2806]
T
[91 nt withheld, positions 2808-2898]
G
[124 nt withheld, positions 2900-3023]
CAGGTGGCACTTTTCGGGGAAATGTGCGCGGAACCCCTATTTGTTTATTTTTCTAAATACATTCAAATAT
GTATCCGCTCATGAGACAATAACCCTGATAAATGCTTCAATAATATTGAAAAAGGAAGAGTCCTGAGGCG
GAAAGAACCAGCTGTGGAATGTGTGTCAGTTAGGGTGTGGAAAGTCCCCAGGCTCCCCAGCAGGCAGAAG
TATGCAAAGCATGCATCTCAATTAGTCAGCAACCAGGTGTGGAAAGTCCCCAGGCTCCCCAGCAGGCAGA
AGTATGCAAAGCATGCATCTCAATTAGTCAGCAACCATAGTCCCGCCCCTAACTCCGCCCATCCCGCCCC
TAACTCCGCCCAGTTCCGCCCATTCTCCGCCCCATGGCTGACTAATTTTTTTTATTTATGCAGAGGCCGA
GGCCGCCTCGGCCTCTGAGCTATTCAAGAAGTAGTGAGGAGGCTTTTTTGGAGGCCTAGGCTTTTGCAAA
GATCGATCAAGAGACAGGATGAGGATCGTTTCGCATGATTGAACAAGATGGATTGCACGCAGGTTCTCCG
GCCGCTTGGGTGGAGAGGCTATTCGGCTATGACTGGGCACAACAGACAATCGGCTGCTCTGATGCCGCCG
TGTTCCGGCTGTCAGCGCAGGGGCGCCCGGTTCTTTTTGTCAAGACCGACCTGTCCGGTGCCCTGAATGA
ACTGCAAGACGAGGCAGCGCGGCTATCGTGGCTGGCCACGACGGGCGTTCCTTGCGCAGCTGTGCTCGAC
GTTGTCACTGAAGCGGGAAGGGACTGGCTGCTATTGGGCGAAGTGCCGGGGCAGGATCTCCTGTCATCTC
ACCTTGCTCCTGCCGAGAAAGTATCCATCATGGCTGATGCAATGCGGCGGCTGCATACGCTTGATCCGGC
TACCTGCCCATTCGACCACCAAGCGAAACATCGCATCGAGCGAGCACGTACTCGGATGGAAGCCGGTCTT
GTCGATCAGGATGATCTGGACGAAGAGCATCAGGGGCTCGCGCCAGCCGAACTGTTCGCCAGGCTCAAGG
CGAGCATGCCCGACGGCGAGGATCTCGTCGTGACCCATGGCGATGCCTGCTTGCCGAATATCATGGTGGA
AAATGGCCGCTTTTCTGGATTCATCGACTGTGGCCGGCTGGGTGTGGCGGACCGCTATCAGGACATAGCG
TTGGCTACCCGTGATATTGCTGAAGAGCTTGGCGGCGAATGGGCTGACCGCTTCCTCGTGCTTTACGGTA
TCGCCGCTCCCGATTCGCAGCGCATCGCCTTCTATCGCCTTCTTGACGAGTTCTTCTGAGCGGGACTCTG
GGGTTCGAAATGACCGACCAAGCGACGCCCAACCTGCCATCACGAGATTTCGATTCCACCGCCGCCTTCT
ATGAAAGGTTGGGCTTCGGAATCGTTTTCCGGGACGCCGGCTGGATGATCCTCCAGCGCGGGGATCTCAT
GCTGGAGTTCTTCGCCCACCCTAGGGGGAGGCTAACTGAAACACGGAAGGAGACAATACCGGAAGGAACC
CGCGCTATGACGGCAATAAAAAGACAGAATAAAACGCACGGTGTTGGGTCGTTTGTTCATAAACGCGGGG
TTCGGTCCCAGGGCTGGCACTCTGTCGATACCCCACCGAGACCCCATTGGGGCCAATACGCCCGCGTTTC
TTCCTTTTCCCCACCCCACCCCCCAAGTTCGGGTGAAGGCCCAGGGCTCGCAGCCAACGTCGGGGCGGCA
GGCCCTGCCATAGCCTCAGGTTACTCATATATACTTTAGATTGATTTAAAACTTCATTTTTAATTTAAAA
GGATCTAGGTGAAGATCCTTTTTGATAATCTCATGACCAAAATCCCTTAACGTGAGTTTTCGTTCCACTG
AGCGTCAGACCCCGTAGAAAAGATCAAAGGATCTTCTTGAGATCCTTTTTTTCTGCGCGTAATCTGCTGC
TTGCAAACAAAAAAACCACCGCTACCAGCGGTGGTTTGTTTGCCGGATCAAGAGCTACCAACTCTTTTTC
CGAAGGTAACTGGCTTCAGCAGAGCGCAGATACCAAATACTGTTCTTCTAGTGTAGCCGTAGTTAGGCCA
CCACTTCAAGAACTCTGTAGCACCGCCTACATACCTCGCTCTGCTAATCCTGTTACCAGTGGCTGCTGCC
AGTGGCGATAAGTCGTGTCTTACCGGGTTGGACTCAAGACGATAGTTACCGGATAAGGCGCAGCGGTCGG
GCTGAACGGGGGGTTCGTGCACACAGCCCAGCTTGGAGCGAACGACCTACACCGAACTGAGATACCTACA
GCGTGAGCTATGAGAAAGCGCCACGCTTCCCGAAGGGAGAAAGGCGGACAGGTATCCGGTAAGCGGCAGG
GTCGGAACAGGAGAGCGCACGAGGGAGCTTCCAGGGGGAAACGCCTGGTATCTTTATAGTCCTGTCGGGT
TTCGCCACCTCTGACTTGAGCGTCGATTTTTGTGATGCTCGTCAGGGGGGCGGAGCCTATGGAAAAACGC
CAGCAACGCGGCCTTTTTACGGTTCCTGGCCTTTTGCTGGCCTTTTGCTCACATGTTCTTTCCTGCGTTA
TCCCCTGATTCTGTGGATAACCGTATTACCGCCATGCATTAGTTATTAATAGTAATCAATTACGGGGTCA
TTAGTTCATAGCCCATATATGGAGTTCCGCGTTACATAACTTACGGTAAATGGCCCGCCTGGCTGACCGC
CAAACGACCCCCGCCCATTGACGTCAATAATGACGTATGTTCCCATAGTAACGCCAATAGGGACTTTCCA
TTGACGTCAATGGGTGGAGTATTTACGGTAAACTGCCCACTTGGCAGTACATCAAGTGTATCATATGCCA
AGTACGCCCCCTATTGACGTCAATGACGGTAAATGGCCCGCC
Features (pLannotate 1.2.2; 15 found; start..end, strand, type, name):
     82..285     +  promoter       CMV promoter: human cytomegalovirus (CMV) immediate early promoter
    308..344     +  misc_feature   MCS (fragment): multiple cloning site
    405..425     +  CDS            3xFLAG (fragment): three tandem FLAG® epitope tags
    429..2300    +  CDS            ADRA1A: ADA1A_HUMAN - Also known as ADRA1C. Experimental evidence at protein level: Swiss-Prot protein existence level 1. This alpha-adrenergic receptor mediates its action by association with G proteins that activate a phosphatidylinositol- calcium second messenger system. Its effect is mediated by G(q) and G(11) proteins. Nuclear ADRA1A-ADRA1B heterooligomers regulate phenylephrine(PE)-stimulated ERK signaling in cardiac myocytes. From Homo sapiens (Human).
   2334..2417    +  CDS            large T antigen (fragment): large T antigen from SV40 (simian virus 40)
   2440..2561    +  polyA_signal   SV40 poly(A) signal: SV40 polyadenylation signal
   2595..3023    -  rep_origin     f1 ori (sequence partly withheld): f1 bacteriophage origin of replication; arrow indicates direction of (+) strand synthesis
   3050..3154    +  promoter       AmpR promoter: bla
   3156..3513    +  promoter       SV40 promoter: SV40 enhancer and early promoter
   3548..4342    +  CDS            NeoR/KanR: aminoglycoside phosphotransferase from Tn5; aph(3')-II (or nptII); confers resistance to neomycin, kanamycin, and G418 (Geneticin®)
   4363..4515    +  CDS            ble (fragment): BLE_KLEPN - Experimental evidence at protein level: Swiss-Prot protein existence level 1. Binding protein with a strong affinity to the bleomycin family of antibiotics. Binds to CL990; an antimitotic-antibiotic compound. From Klebsiella pneumoniae.
   4574..4621    +  polyA_signal   HSV TK poly(A) signal: herpes simplex virus thymidine kinase polyadenylation signal (Cole and Stacy, 1985)
   4712..4728    -  polyA_signal   bGH poly(A) signal (fragment): bovine growth hormone polyadenylation signal
   4950..5538    +  rep_origin     ori: high-copy-number ColE1/pMB1/pBR322/pUC origin of replication
   5653..81      +  enhancer       CMV enhancer (across the origin): human cytomegalovirus immediate early enhancer
