[The description below was written by a language model from this plasmid's Addgene catalogue record and pLannotate feature annotations shown in this document.]
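Description:
pCMV_nLightR is a 5,935 bp mammalian expression plasmid built on a pCMV backbone that carries nLightR, a synthetic, genetically encoded indicator for norepinephrine. The roughly 1.95 kb insert sits downstream of the human cytomegalovirus immediate-early enhancer and promoter and a remnant of the multiple cloning site, and is followed by an SV40 polyadenylation signal. This arrangement gives strong constitutive transcription in transfected mammalian cells. The automated annotation matches most of the open reading frame to the human alpha-1A adrenergic receptor (ADRA1A), so the sensor appears to be built on this G protein-coupled receptor as its ligand-binding scaffold. A short match to the FLAG epitope lies immediately upstream of the receptor sequence, suggesting an N-terminal tag. The feature table does not separately annotate a fluorescent reporter module, and the record does not state its identity or its position within the receptor.

For propagation in E. coli the plasmid has a high-copy ColE1/pUC-type origin and is selected with kanamycin. The resistance gene is the Tn5 aminoglycoside phosphotransferase (NeoR/KanR), placed behind tandem bacterial (bla) and SV40 early promoters and terminated by the HSV TK polyadenylation signal. The same cassette therefore confers kanamycin resistance in bacteria and can support G418 selection in mammalian cells. An f1 origin is also present, which permits single-stranded DNA production. Short fragments matching SV40 large T antigen, ble and the bGH poly(A) signal appear to be backbone remnants rather than functional units. According to the record, the construct is used to express nLightR from a mammalian promoter, as part of a set of multicolor indicators developed for monitoring norepinephrine.
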