Addgene plasmid #217657: pCMV_nLightR
Purpose: Expresses norepinephrine indicator nLightR under mammalian promoter
Depositing lab: Tommaso Patriarchi. Publication: Sensitive multicolor indicators for monitoring norepinephrine in vivo. Kagiampaki Z, Rohner V, Kiss C, Curreli S, Dieter A, Wilhelm M, Harada M, Duss SN, Dernic J, Bhat MA, Zhou X, Ravotto L, Ziebarth T, Wasielewski LM, Sonmez L, Benke D, Weber B, Bohacek J, Reiner A, Wiegert JS, Fellin T, Patriarchi T. Nat Methods. 2023 Sep;20(9):1426-1436. doi: 10.1038/s41592-023-01959-z. PubMed 37474807.
Backbone
  Vector backbone: pCMV
  Backbone size w/o insert (bp): 3980
  Total vector size (bp): 5935
  Vector type: Mammalian Expression
Growth in bacteria
  Bacterial resistance: Kanamycin, 50 μg/mL
  Growth temperature: 37°C
  Growth strain: DH5alpha
  Copy number: Unknown
Gene/Insert
  Gene/Insert name: nLightR
  Species: Synthetic
  Insert size (bp): 1953
Terms and licenses: Academic/Nonprofit Terms; Industry Terms: Not Available to Industry
How to cite: pCMV_nLightR was a gift from Tommaso Patriarchi (Addgene plasmid # 217657 ; http://n2t.net/addgene:217657 ; RRID:Addgene_217657)
